>Addgene plasmid #101009 | pNSA-ARS-CRISPR-BlastR | addgene full sequence | sequence record 202008 | Addgene NGS Result
ACCGGTTTCTTAGACGGATCGCTTGCCTGTAACTTACACGCGCCTCGTATCTTTTAATGATGGAATAATT
TGGGAATTTACTCTGTGTTTATTTATTTTTATGTTTTGTATTTGGATTTTAGAAAGTAAATAAAGAAGGT
AGAAGAGTTACGGAATGAAGAAAAAAAAATAAACAAAGGTTTAAAAAATTTCAACAAAAAGCGTACTTTA
CATATATATTTATTAGACAAGAAAAGCAGATTAAATAGATATACATTCGATTAACGATAAGTAAAATGTA
AAATCACAGGATTTTCGTGTGTGGTCTTCTACACAGACAAGATGAAACAATTCGGCATTAATACCTGAGA
GCAGGAAGTACAAGATAAAAGGTAGTATTTGTTGGCGATCCCCCTAGAGTCTTTTACATCTTCGGAAAAC
AAAAACTATTTTTTCTTTAATTTCTTTTTTTACTTTCTATTTTTAATTTATATATTTATATTAAAAAATT
TAAATTATAATTATTTTTATAGCACGTGATGAAAAGGACCCAGGTGGCACTTTTCGGGGAAATGTGCGCG
GAACCCCTATTTGTTTATTTTTCTAAATACATTCAAATATGTATCCGCTCATGAGACAATAACCCTGATA
AATGCTTCAATAATATTGAAAAAGGAAGAGTATGAGTATTCAACATTTCCGTGTCGCCCTTATTCCCTTT
TTTGCGGCATTTTGCCTTCCTGTTTTTGCTCACCCAGAAACGCTGGTGAAAGTAAAAGATGCTGAAGATC
AGTTGGGTGCACGAGTGGGTTACATCGAACTGGATCTCAACAGCGGTAAGATCCTTGAGAGTTTTCGCCC
CGAAGAACGTTTTCCAATGATGAGCACTTTTAAAGTTCTGCTATGTGGCGCGGTATTATCCCGTATTGAC
GCCGGGCAAGAGCAACTCGGTCGCCGCATACACTATTCTCAGAATGACTTGGTTGAGTACTCACCAGTCA
CAGAAAAGCATCTTACGGATGGCATGACAGTAAGAGAATTATGCAGTGCTGCCATAACCATGAGTGATAA
CACTGCGGCCAACTTACTTCTGACAACGATCGGAGGACCGAAGGAGCTAACCGCTTTTTTGCACAACATG
GGGGATCATGTAACTCGCCTTGATCGTTGGGAACCGGAGCTGAATGAAGCCATACCAAACGACGAGCGTG
ACACCACGATGCCTGTAGCAATGGCAACAACGTTGCGCAAACTATTAACTGGCGAACTACTTACTCTAGC
TTCCCGGCAACAATTAATAGACTGGATGGAGGCGGATAAAGTTGCAGGACCACTTCTGCGCTCGGCCCTT
CCGGCTGGCTGGTTTATTGCTGATAAATCTGGAGCCGGTGAGCGTGGGTCTCGCGGTATCATTGCAGCAC
TGGGGCCAGATGGTAAGCCCTCCCGTATCGTAGTTATCTACACGACGGGGAGTCAGGCAACTATGGATGA
ACGAAATAGACAGATCGCTGAGATAGGTGCCTCACTGATTAAGCATTGGTAACTGTCAGACCAAGTTTAC
TCATATATACTTTAGATTGATTTAAAACTTCATTTTTAATTTAAAAGGATCTAGGTGAAGATCCTTTTTG
ATAATCTCATGACCAAAATCCCTTAACGTGAGTTTTCGTTCCACTGAGCGTCAGACCCCGTAGAAAAGAT
CAAAGGATCTTCTTGAGATCCTTTTTTTCTGCGCGTAATCTGCTGCTTGCAAACAAAAAAACCACCGCTA
CCAGCGGTGGTTTGTTTGCCGGATCAAGAGCTACCAACTCTTTTTCCGAAGGTAACTGGCTTCAGCAGAG
CGCAGATACCAAATACTGTTCTTCTAGTGTAGCCGTAGTTAGGCCACCACTTCAAGAACTCTGTAGCACC
GCCTACATACCTCGCTCTGCTAATCCTGTTACCAGTGGCTGCTGCCAGTGGCGATAAGTCGTGTCTTACC
GGGTTGGACTCAAGACGATAGTTACCGGATAAGGCGCAGCGGTCGGGCTGAACGGGGGGTTCGTGCACAC
AGCCCAGCTTGGAGCGAACGACCTACACCGAACTGAGATACCTACAGCGTGAGCTATGAGAAAGCGCCAC
GCTTCCCGAAGGGAGAAAGGCGGACAGGTATCCGGTAAGCGGCAGGGTCGGAACAGGAGAGCGCACGAGG
GAGCTTCCAGGGGGAAACGCCTGGTATCTTTATAGTCCTGTCGGGTTTCGCCACCTCTGACTTGAGCGTC
GATTTTTGTGATGCTCGTCAGGGGGGCGGAGCCTATGGAAAAACGCCAGCAACGCGGCCTTTTTACGGTT
CCTGGCCTTTTGCTGGCCTTTTGCTCACATGTTCTTTCCTGCGTTATCCCCTGATTCTGTGGTTTAAACC
AGGTCACTGGATTTTGGTTTTAGGAATTAGAAATTTTATTGATAGAAGTATTTTACAAATACAAATACAT
ACTAAGGGTTTCTTATATGCTCAACACATGAGCGAAACCCTATAAGAACCCTAATTCCCTTATCTGGGAA
CTACTCACACATTATTCTGGAGAAAAATAGAGAGAGATAGATTTGTAGAGAGAGACTGGTGATTTTTGCG
GACTCCGGTCGGCATCTACTACTAGTTCAAGCGCTCTCCCACACGTAGCCCGAAGGGAGAAGTTCTCTGA
TACCGACCGCCGTAGGCTGCCCGTCGGAATCCTTCACAATCGCCTTGATCCCAGGGTGGAGGTCGAGCAG
GACCTGCCGGCACCGCCCGCAGGGGCTCAGAATCCCGCGGTTCTCGTTCCCGATGGCGACAATGCACGTC
AGGTTCCCAGCCGCGGCAGCAGCGGCGGTCCCCAGGACCACCAGCTCCGCGCAAGGCCCCCCCGTAAAAT
GGTACACGTTGACCCCCGTGAAGATCCGTCCGTCGGACGACAGAGCAGCGGAAGCCACCGAGTAATCCTC
GGAGATAGGAATCGAGTTAATCGTCGCCGTAGCCCTCTCGATCAGCGTGCTCTCCTCCTGCGAGAGGGGC
ATGGGCCCCTCGAGCTTATCTTGAGATAGAATTTGTGCTAGTGTGTCTACGATGTGTTACAGTGCGAGCG
CCGTGAGAGGGTGCGTGGCATCAGATTCCATTCCTAATTCGGACTGACGCCGTACACAGGAAAACGGCAA
GCAACCCAAACAACCACATCCTATCAAATGCAATACACGAAATGGTCCAGCATGTCAAACACGTAAAAAT
CGTTGTGTGGACTGCTCGTAGAGACCGTAGCCGTCAAAAAGACGCATATCACGGTCAAATCTTGTGAGTT
CTCCAAGAACAAACGGCCAGGTTGGCTGTCGAGTCGAAGCACAGAAAGATGCTCGTCACAAGCCGCCTCC
CCATGTCTGACGCTACCAAAAACTTGGTATTCCGTGGTCAAGTCCTTGACCCGCCCCGGCAGAAATGCAG
GGCAAAATTTATACCAGACAAGGCCACTCTGCCGCGTACGGTGGTCGTTACGCACATGGCTTCGTCACAG
TTGCCCGGTGCTTTGTCGCCTATGGCAGCGAACATGACGCAAGCGGGTCTCAACGGCCGACGAGCGTCTG
CGCGAGAAATGAGCAAATAGACCGCACCCACCCATCACAACAACGCGCGCGGGCGAATAAATGCATGGCC
CGGACGTTCTGGGGTGGGGTGCTGTTGGCAGGTGGGAGGGACTGTATTGTCTTGAGGATGGATGTTGACT
TGATTTGGTACACAGCGGCCGCCATGGCCTCTAGTGGATCAGCTTGCATGCCTGCAGGAGACGATATCAC
CTCTTCTGTTTCCACGATAAAAATAGACTGCTCATTTCTTCGTCGTCTTCATCGTCTGCTTTTTCTGCTT
CGCCTCTGTCTGGGGTCTGAAACCACTACACACACACACAACACTCGTACTCCCACTTTCACAAAAGCGT
AAGCTCACCGGCTTTTCTTACACGTACATTTTAGTGGATCCCATCACGCCACTACCACGCCCGCGGGGGA
TGGAACGGAGGGGAGAGAGAGAAGGGGGAAGCATGGATGAATGAGACATTGAGGGAAAGGAGGGGAGGGA
GCAGTCCATCAGGGCGCTACCTCTCTTGTCCCCCAAACCCTGTTGAGCCGTTCAACATGTTTCATGTTTC
CTCCCTCCCCCCTTCCCTCCCTGGCCTTTCCGCGGAGCCATTCAAGTGACGTCTGGACCGCACCGTAACA
AAATCGTTTCTATGGGGGGTTTGTTTGACAACCACGTCTTCAGCGTTTTTAAAAAAAAAAGCGGGCAAGC
CCTCTCACCCTCACTCATGCCCATCCTCCTCCTCTCCTGCGGAACATTCTTACAAAAGGCGTAACTCGAC
GACAACTCAAAGAACGACAAACATCAATCCCAAAAAAAAAATCTCTACTCGTCTCTCTTGGATCTTTCCA
ATTGTCAGACCTTCCTCTTCTTTTTCGGGCTAGCCACCATGGACGCGTAGTCGGGCACGTCGTAGGGGTA
TCCGGCCAGGATGCGCTCGCACAGGCGCCAGCCGGTTACCCCGTTGATGGTCACGCGGAACAACAGCGAG
CCATCCGGGTTGATCAGCCGCTCGTCAATGATCTTATTGCCGTTCCACAGGGTGCCGGTCACCGTGATCT
TCTTGCCGTCGAACACGGCAATGCCCTCGTAAGGACGGCCGAAGTAGTCAATCATGTTCGGCGTCACACC
GTCGATGACCAGCGTCCCGTAGTGCAGTATCACCTTGAAGTGGTGATCGTCCACGGGGTACACAACCTTG
AAGATCTTCTCGATCTGGCCCATTTGGTCCCCGCTCAGGCCCTCGTAGGGAATGATGACGTGGATGTCGA
TCTTCAGGCCGTTCTCGCCGCTCAGGACGATGCGCTGGATTGGGGTCACGGAGACGCCCAGGTTCTGGAA
AAGCGAGGACACACCGCCCTGCTCCAGCACCTGGTCGAGGTTATAGCCAGCTGTCTGCCGCCAGTCGCCC
ACGAAGTCCTCGAGAGTAAACACCATGTTAACGGACCCGCTGCCGGACCCGTCAGCCCTGCTGTCTCCAC
CGAGCTGAGAGAGGTCGATTCTTGTTTCATAGAGCCCCGTAATTGACTGATGAATCAGTGTGGCGTCCAG
GACCTCCTTTGTAGAGGTGTACCGCTTTCTGTCTATGGTGGTGTCGAAGTACTTGAAGGCTGCAGGCGCG
CCCAAGTTGGTCAGAGTAAACAAGTGGATAATGTTTTCTGCCTGCTCCCTGATGGGCTTATCCCTGTGCT
TATTGTAAGCAGAAAGCACCTTATCGAGGTTAGCGTCGGCGAGGATCACTCTTTTGGAGAATTCGCTTAT
TTGCTCGATGATCTCATCAAGGTAGTGTTTGTGTTGTTCCACGAACAGCTGCTTCTGCTCATTATCTTCG
GGAGACCCTTTGAGCTTTTCATAGTGGCTGGCCAGATACAAGAAATTAACGTATTTAGAGGGCAGTGCCA
GCTCGTTACCTTTCTGCAGCTCGCCCGCACTAGCGAGCATTCGTTTCCGGCCGTTTTCAAGCTCAAAGAG
AGAGTACTTGGGAAGCTTAATGATGAGGTCTTTTTTGACCTCTTTATATCCTTTCGCCTCGAGAAAGTCG
ATGGGGTTTTTTTCGAAGCTTGATCGCTCCATGATTGTGATGCCCAGCAGTTCCTTGACGCTTTTGAGTT
TTTTAGACTTCCCTTTCTCCACTTTGGCCACAACCAGTACACTGTAAGCGACTGTAGGAGAATCGAATCC
GCCGTATTTCTTGGGGTCCCAATCTTTTTTGCGTGCGATCAGCTTGTCGCTGTTCCTTTTCGGGAGGATA
CTTTCCTTGGAGAAGCCTCCGGTCTGTACTTCGGTCTTTTTAACGATGTTCACCTGCGGCATGGACAGGA
CCTTCCGGACTGTCGCGAAATCCCTACCCTTGTCCCACACGATTTCTCCTGTTTCTCCGTTTGTTTCGAT
AAGTGGTCGCTTCCGAATCTCTCCATTGGCCAGTGTAATCTCGGTCTTGAAAAAATTCATAATATTGCTG
TAAAAGAAGTACTTAGCGGTGGCCTTGCCTATTTCCTGCTCAGACTTTGCGATCATTTTCCTAACATCGT
ACACTTTATAGTCTCCGTAAACAAATTCAGATTCAAGCTTGGGATATTTTTTGATAAGTGCAGTGCCTAC
CACTGCATTCAGGTAGGCATCATGCGCATGGTGGTAATTGTTGATCTCTCTCACCTTATAAAACTGAAAG
TCCTTTCTGAAATCTGAGACCAGCTTAGACTTCAGAGTAATAACTTTCACCTCTCGAATCAGTTTGTCAT
TTTCATCGTACTTGGTGTTCATGCGTGAATCGAGAATTTGGGCCACGTGCTTGGTGATCTGGCGTGTCTC
AACAAGCTGCCTTTTGATGAAGCCGGCTTTATCCAACTCAGACAGGCCACCTCGTTCAGCCTTAGTCAGA
TTATCGAACTTCCGTTGTGTGATCAGTTTGGCGTTCAGCAGCTGCCGCCAATAATTTTTCATTTTCTTGA
CAACTTCTTCTGAGGGGACGTTATCACTCTTCCCTCTATTTTTATCGGATCTTGTCAACACTTTATTATC
AATAGAATCATCTTTGAGAAAAGACTGGGGCACGATATGATCCACGTCGTAGTCGGAGAGCCGATTGATG
TCCAGTTCCTGATCCACGTACATGTCCCTGCCGTTCTGCAGGTAGTACAGGTAGAGCTTCTCATTCTGAA
GCTGGGTGTTTTCAACTGGGTGTTCCTTAAGGATTTGGGACCCCAGTTCTTTTATACCCTCTTCAATCCT
CTTCATCCTTTCCCTACTGTTCTTCTGTCCCTTCTGGGTAGTTTGGTTCTCTCGGGCCATCTCGATAACG
ATATTCTCGGGCTTATGCCTTCCCATTACTTTGACGAGTTCATCCACGACCTTAACGGTCTGCAGTATTC
CCTTTTTGATAGCTGGGCTACCTGCAAGATTAGCGATGTGCTCGTGAAGACTGTCCCCCTGGCCAGAAAC
TTGTGCTTTCTGGATGTCCTCCTTAAAGGTGAGAGAGTCATCATGGATCAACTGCATGAAGTTCCGGTTG
GCAAATCCATCGGACTTAAGAAAATCCAGGATTGTCTTTCCACTCTGCTTGTCTCGGATCCCATTGATCA
GTTTTCTTGACAGCCGCCCCCATCCTGTATATCGGCGCCTCTTGAGCTGTTTCATGACTTTGTCGTCGAA
GAGATGAGCGTAAGTTTTCAAGCGTTCTTCAATCATCTCCCTATCTTCAAACAACGTAAGGGTGAGGACA
ATGTCCTCAAGAATGTCCTCGTTCTCCTCATTGTCCAGGAAGTCCTTGTCTTTAATGATTTTCAGGAGAT
CGTGATACGTTCCCAGGGATGCGTTGAAGCGATCCTCCACTCCGCTGATTTCAACAGAGTCGAAACATTC
AATCTTTTTGAAATAGTCTTCTTTGAGCTGTTTCACGGTAACTTTCCGGTTCGTCTTGAAGAGGAGGTCC
ACGATAGCTTTCTTCTGCTCTCCAGACAGGAATGCTGGCTTTCTCATCCCTTCTGTGACGTATTTGACCT
TGGTGAGCTCGTTATAAACTGTGAAGTACTCGTACAGCAGAGAGTGTTTAGGAAGCACCTTTTCGTTAGG
CAGATTTTTATCAAAGTTAGTCATCCTTTCGATGAAGGACTGGGCAGAGGCCCCCTTATCCACGACTTCC
TCGAAGTTCCAGGGAGTGATGGTCTCTTCTGATTTGCGAGTCATCCACGCGAATCTGGAATTTCCCCGGG
CGAGGGGGCCTACATAGTAGGGTATCCGAAATGTGAGGATTTTCTCAATCTTTTCCCTGTTATCTTTCAA
AAAGGGGTAGAAATCCTCTTGCCGCCTGAGGATAGCGTGCAGTTCGCCCAGGTGAATCTGGTGGGGGATG
CTTCCATTGTCGAAAGTGCGCTGTTTGCGCAACAGATCTTCTCTGTTAAGCTTTACCAGCAGCTCCTCGG
TGCCGTCCATTTTTTCCAAGATGGGCTTAATAAATTTGTAAAATTCCTCCTGGCTTGCTCCGCCGTCAAT
GTATCCGGCGTAGCCATTTTTAGACTGATCGAAGAAAATTTCCTTGTACTTCTCAGGCAGTTGCTGTCTG
ACAAGGGCCTTCAGCAAAGTCAAGTCTTGGTGGTGCTCATCATAGCGCTTGATCATACTAGCGCTCAGCG
GAGCTTTGGTGATCTCCGTGTTCACTCGCAGAATATCACTCAGCAGAATGGCGTCTGACAGGTTCTTTGC
CGCCAAAAAAAGGTCTGCGTACTGGTCGCCGATCTGGGCCAGCAGATTGTCGAGATCATCATCGTAGGTG
TCTTTGCTCAGTTGAAGCTTGGCATCTTCGGCCAGGTCGAAGTTAGATTTAAAGTTGGGGGTCAGCCCGA
GTGACAGGGCGATAAGATTACCAAACAGGCCGTTCTTCTTCTCCCCAGGGAGCTGTGCGATGAGGTTTTC
GAGCCGCCGGGATTTGGACAGCCTAGCGCTCAGGATTGCTTTGGCGTCAACTCCGGATGCGTTGATCGGG
TTCTCTTCGAAAAGCTGATTGTAAGTCTGAACCAGTTGGATAAAGAGTTTGTCGACATCGCTGTTGTCTG
GGTTCAGGTCCCCCTCGATGAGGAAGTGTCCCCGAAATTTGATCATATGCGCCAGCGCGAGATAGATCAA
CCGCAAGTCAGCCTTATCAGTACTGTCTACAAGCTTCTTCCTCAGATGATATATGGTTGGGTACTTTTCA
TGGTACGCCACCTCGTCCACGATATTGCCAAAGATTGGGTGGCGCTCGTGCTTTTTATCCTCCTCCACCA
AAAAGGACTCCTCCAGCCTATGGAAGAAAGAGTCATCCACCTTAGCCATCTCATTACTAAAGATCTCCTG
CAGGTAGCAGATCCGATTCTTTCTGCGGGTATATCTGCGCCGTGCTGTTCTTTTGAGCCGCGTGGCTTCG
GCCGTCTCCCCGGAGTCGAACAGGAGGGCGCCAATGAGGTTCTTCTTTATGCTGTGGCGATCGGTATTGC
CCAGAACTTTGAATTTTTTGCTCGGCACCTTGTACTCGTCCGTAATGACGGCCCAGCCGACGCTGTTTGT
GCCGATATCGAGCCCAATGGAGTACTTCTTGTCCACCTTCCGCTTTTTCTTGGGCATGCTCGAGGGTTGC
GTGTGTATCTGTGTGCAGTGGATATTGTTACCGAGTTTGGTGAGCGTGAGTCCGTTAGTGCCCTGGTGGT
GGTGGATTAGGAGAGTGGGTGACTCGGTGTCCATGGCTTTCTTCGCTCATTATAGGAGGGGAAAGGAATG
AGGGAGGGTGGGGAGACCGCGTCTGTTGTTGACCACCGATTTACTTCTTGCCTCCCTTCCCCTCCCTCCC
CTCAATCCGTACGACACAAATAGTAGCCGAGTGTCTGCTGCAGAGCGCATGATTAGTGTGGTAGACAACG
AGGGAGGGAAGGATGTACAGGGCATGGCACGGAGAAGCGATGGTGGCCAGGAAGAGGAGAGGTCGCGAGA
ACAGGATGTGTTGCGAATGGATAAAAACAGAAAGCGATGGCTCTGGGCTTCGAAAGCAGGGGACATTAGG
ACGTGTAGACCATCTCGACGGATCCCTCTGTATCTCTGTTGTGCGTGAATGTTTTCTGTGCACGTGTAGT
GTGTGAGAGTAGAACCCGGGAACTCGAACAGAGAAAAGCATGGGTGGCTGTGGTGTGGAGGCTTCGTTCC
CACCACATGCCCTTCTCCTTCGCCTCGCCTCTCCCTGCCTTCTTCCACGCACCCTTGCGCCCCTCGTTCT
CAATACCTGGCTCACTTCCACCATTCAAACAACCATCACGATACAGGCATTTATCTATCGTTGAAGACTT
CTTCCTCCGGTAGATCTTAGCCAAGGTAAGAAGAGGGGCATGCAGCAAGGAGAAAGAAATGATGCATGAT
GAGGAATAGAAGGGGAGGAGGGAGGGATATGATGGGAAGCGAAAGCGCATATTCTGGTGGTCTGCTGCCT
GATGGGGACGCGTCTAGCTGTGACACTGAGGACGGTGGCTGCTGGTGGCTGCGGGCGCTGCCTTGGTGAT
CAATGGGAGTAAAGGGAGGGAAGGAGGTAGCGTGAACGGATGACGCGGAGAAGTTTAGGGGTCTCTTTAC
GTATCGCCCCTGCCGCCCGCCTCTCTGCGATAAATGTGCCTGTTACCCTGCAGCCTCTATTCTTCACTGT
GTTCCTGTTTTCCAACAGCCTCTATTCTTCCCTGTCTTTTGTTGCAGTGGCGTCATCCTCTCTTTGCCCC
AGTCGTCGTTCTCTCGACTCACTCACTCCCCCCCTCCTTCCCTCCCTCCATCCACAGAATCGATGAAGAG
CAGGCCTTGGCTCTTCGTTTTAGAGCTAGAAATAGCAAGTTAAAATAAGGCTAGTCCGTTATCAACTTGA
AAAAGTGGCACCGAGTCGGTGCTTTTGGCCGGCATGGTCCCAGCCTCCTCGCTGGCGCCGGCTGGGCAAC
ATGCTTCGGCATGGCGAATGGGACTCCTGGGTACCATGGGAAAGAAAGGATGAGAAAGGAGAAAGGACAT
CTAGATAACCGGCATATCACGGTGGTGTATTAGTGTAGAATAGTGAAGAGAAGACTTGGGAAAATGTGTA
GGAAAGGTTGTTTCTGTGTATGTGGGTTGGGATGGGTGGCTGTTTGAGAAGGAACAGCGGGCAGGGCGAT
GTAGTGCTGAACGGGCACGGAACCACTGAGACTGAAGGAAGTAGGGAGAGAGAGGGGCAGGGGACGTGCA
CTTTAATCTTTGCCTCGGTAGAGTATACCCATGCAAGAGTATGTGGCCACCTGTGGTGGCTTTTGGCCAG
GTCTGGTGCAGTGCCAATCATCTCCCATCAATAATACAACTTCAGAACAACGGCGCATTGATGGGGAGAG
AGAAAGTAAATTTAAGTAAGGGGTACGTAGTAGAGGATTCAACTGAAATATTTTCGAGGAGCGGTTGGGA
AGTTGACCGATTGAAAGGAGAAGGGAGGGGAGCAGGTGTGATAGTCATGTGTAAAGTAATTCTTTTTTGC
CGTCGTCACACAATCCACATCAATGATAAAATATGTTTAAGGATCAATCACACGGAGTCGGTCATAAGGC
AACCGCAAACGCAATGCAAACTAGCAAGCAAGCAGGACCACAACAACAACCATTACCATCACAGGCGACA
GCAGCAGCAGCTGCAGCAGCAGCAAGGCAAGCAAAGGCCATCTGCGCGTGGACTTTTCCAGGCACCGGCT
TTAAGCGTAATTTTCAATGATTGTTGTCCGTGTATCCTCTCACCCTTTCACCGCTTGCGCGCACGTGAGC
AGCACAACTGGTAATGCCCGAGGACAATAGACGAGGAAAAAGAAGAAGAAAAATGAAGAGGGAGTGATGA
AGAAGAAGAGAAGAATAAAAGAAGACAGAAAAGAAGATAAAAAAGTCAAAAGACGACAAAGACGGAAAAA
AAAGAAACGCGCAATTTTAACACCAGCAACGACGACGAAAAGGGCGTCAGCTTTGC
Features (pLannotate 1.2.2; 10 found; start..end, strand, type, name):
     17..520     -  misc_feature   CEN/ARS: S. cerevisiae CEN6 centromere fused to an autonomously replicating sequence
    557..661     +  promoter       AmpR promoter: bla
    662..1522    +  CDS            AmpR: β-lactamase; bla; confers resistance to ampicillin, carbenicillin, and related antibiotics
   1693..2281    +  rep_origin     ori: high-copy-number ColE1/pMB1/pBR322/pUC origin of replication
   2386..2545    -  polyA_signal   CaMV poly(A) signal (fragment): cauliflower mosaic virus polyadenylation signal
   2626..3012    -  CDS            bsd: BSD_ASPTE - Experimental evidence at protein level: Swiss-Prot protein existence level 1. Catalyzes the deamination of the cytosine moiety of the antibiotics blasticidin S, cytomycin and acetylblasticidin S. From Aspergillus terreus.
   3751..3768    -  misc_feature   MCS (fragment): pUC18/19 multiple cloning site
   4484..4999    -  CDS            LUCI_OPLGR (fragment): Experimental evidence at protein level: Swiss-Prot protein existence level 1. Catalytic subunit of oplophorus-luciferin 2-monooxygenase. Oxidoreductase that converts coelenterazine (the oplophorus luciferin) to coelenteramide under emission of blue light with a maximum at 454 nm. Is also active with bisdeoxycoelenterazine. From Oplophorus gracilirostris (Luminous shrimp).
   5033..9135    -  CDS            Cas9 (fragment): Cas9 (Csn1) endonuclease from the Streptococcus pyogenes Type II CRISPR/Cas system generates RNA-guided double strand breaks in DNA
  10377..10452   +  misc_RNA       gRNA scaffold: guide RNA scaffold for the Streptococcus pyogenes CRISPR/Cas9 system
