[The description below was written by a language model from this plasmid's Addgene catalogue record and pLannotate feature annotations shown in this document.]
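Description:
pNSA-ARS-CRISPR-BlastR is an episomal CRISPR/Cas9 vector for Nannochloropsis microalgae, catalogued as an empty backbone derived from pNOC-ARS-CRISPR-35S. It is propagated in E. coli as a high-copy plasmid through a ColE1/pUC-type origin and an ampicillin resistance (bla) cassette. It also carries the S. cerevisiae CEN6 centromere fused to an autonomously replicating sequence. According to the associated publication title, this CEN/ARS element supports an episomal system, so the plasmid can be maintained without integrating into the algal genome. That is the basis for obtaining nontransgenic, marker-free gene disruptions.

The payload has three parts. A Streptococcus pyogenes Cas9 coding sequence lies immediately upstream, on the same strand, of a NanoLuc-type luciferase derived from the Oplophorus gracilirostris catalytic subunit. This matches the recorded "Cas9-Nlux" fusion, which should allow nuclease expression to be followed by luminescence. On the opposite strand sits an S. pyogenes guide RNA scaffold for sgRNA expression; as an empty backbone, the plasmid presumably needs a user-supplied target spacer. The promoters driving Cas9-Nlux and the sgRNA are not annotated in the feature table or named in the record. Selection in algae comes from the Aspergillus terreus blasticidin S deaminase gene (bsd), which the record says is driven by the LDSP promoter from strain CCMP537. It is followed by a fragment of the cauliflower mosaic virus polyadenylation signal.

The sequenced record is 11,536 nt, slightly different from the listed backbone size of 11,563 bp. Large stretches between the annotated features are unlabelled, probably because algal regulatory elements are not recognised by the annotation tool.
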