Addgene plasmid #101009: pNSA-ARS-CRISPR-BlastR
Purpose: (Empty Backbone) Expresses Cas9-Nlux and sgRNA and contains CEN/ARS. CCMP537 LDSP promoter driven Blasticidin resistance gene.
Depositing lab: Eva Farre. Depositing organization: Michigan State University. Publication: Nontransgenic Marker-Free Gene Disruption by an Episomal CRISPR System in the Oleaginous Microalga, Nannochloropsis oceanica CCMP1779. Poliner E, Takeuchi T, Du ZY, Benning C, Farre EM. ACS Synth Biol. 2018 Apr 20;7(4):962-968. doi: 10.1021/acssynbio.7b00362. Epub 2018 Mar 14. PubMed 29518315.
Backbone
  Vector backbone: pNOC-ARS-CRISPR-35S
  Backbone size (bp): 11563
  Vector type: Algae, Nannochloropsis
  Selectable markers: Blasticidin
Growth in bacteria
  Bacterial resistance: Ampicillin, 100 μg/mL
  Growth temperature: 37°C
  Growth strain: DH5alpha
  Copy number: High Copy
Terms and licenses: Academic/Nonprofit Terms; Industry Terms: Not Available to Industry
How to cite: pNSA-ARS-CRISPR-BlastR was a gift from Eva Farre (Addgene plasmid # 101009 ; http://n2t.net/addgene:101009 ; RRID:Addgene_101009)
